>Addgene plasmid #147624 | pLNHA-C1-HsNot2-del380-404_T | depositor full sequence | sequence record 290071 | Full Sequence
TAGTTATTAATAGTAATCAATTACGGGGTCATTAGTTCATAGCCCATATATGGAGTTCCGCGTTACATAA
CTTACGGTAAATGGCCCGCCTGGCTGACCGCCCAACGACCCCCGCCCATTGACGTCAATAATGACGTATG
TTCCCATAGTAACGCCAATAGGGACTTTCCATTGACGTCAATGGGTGGAGTATTTACGGTAAACTGCCCA
CTTGGCAGTACATCAAGTGTATCATATGCCAAGTACGCCCCCTATTGACGTCAATGACGGTAAATGGCCC
GCCTGGCATTATGCCCAGTACATGACCTTATGGGACTTTCCTACTTGGCAGTACATCTACGTATTAGTCA
TCGCTATTACCATGGTGATGCGGTTTTGGCAGTACATCAATGGGCGTGGATAGCGGTTTGACTCACGGGG
ATTTCCAAGTCTCCACCCCATTGACGTCAATGGGAGTTTGTTTTGGCACCAAAATCAACGGGACTTTCCA
AAATGTCGTAACAACTCCGCCCCATTGACGCAAATGGGCGGTAGGCGTGTACGGTGGGAGGTCTATATAA
GCAGAGCTCTCTGGCTAACTAGAGAACCCACTGCTTACTGGCTTATCGAAATTAATACGACTCACTATAG
GGAGACCCAAGCTCTAGCGCTACCGGTCGCCACCATGGACGCACAAACACGACGACGTGAGCGTCGCGCT
GAGAAACAAGCTCAATGGAAAGCTGCAAACGGTGGATCTCCTCCACATATGGCTTACCCATACGATGTTC
CAGATTACGCTCCTCCATCTCGAGCTCAAGCTTCGGTGAGGACTGATGGACATACATTATCTGAGAAAAG
AAACTACCAGGTGACAAACAGCATGTTTGGTGCTTCAAGAAAGAAGTTTGTAGAGGGGGTCGACAGTGAC
TACCATGACGAAAACATGTACTACAGCCAGTCTTCTATGTTTCCACATCGGTCAGAAAAAGATATGCTGG
CATCACCATCTACATCAGGTCAGCTGTCTCAGTTTGGGGCAAGTTTATACGGGCAACAAAGTGCACTAGG
CCTTCCAATGAGGGGGATGAGCAACAATACCCCTCAGTTAAATCGCAGCTTATCACAAGGCACTCAGTTA
CCGAGCCACGTCACGCCAACAACAGGGGTACCAACAATGTCACTTCACACGCCTCCATCTCCAAGCAGGG
GTATTTTGCCTATGAATCCTAGGAATATGATGAACCACTCCCAGGTTGGTCAGGGCATTGGAATTCCTAG
CAGGACAAATAGCATGAGCAGTTCAGGGTTAGGTAGCCCCAACAGAAGCTCGCCAAGCATAATATGTATG
CCAAAGCAGCAGCCTTCTCGACAGCCTTTTACTGTGAACAGTATGTCTGGATTTGGAATGAACAGGAATC
AGGCATTTGGAATGAATAACTCCTTATCAAGTAACATTTTTAATGGAACAGACGGAAGTGAAAATGTGAC
AGGATTGGACCTTTCAGATTTCCCAGCATTAGCAGACCGAAACAGGAGGGAAGGAAGTGGTAACCCAACT
CCATTAATAAACCCCTTGGCTGGAAGAGCTCCTTATGTTGGAATGGTAACAAAACCAGCAAATGAACAAT
CCCAGGACTTCTCAATACACAATGAAGATTTTCCAGCATTACCAGGCTCCAGCTATAAAGATCCAACATC
AAGTAATGATGACAGTAAATCTAATTTGAATACATCTGGCAAGACAACTTCAAGTACAGATGGACCCAAA
TTCCCTGGAGATAAAAGTTCAACAACACAAAATAATAACCAGCAGAAAAAAGGGATCCAGGTGTTACCTG
ATGGTCGGGTTACTAACATTCCTCAAGGGATGGTGACGGACCAATTTGGAATGATTGGCCTGTTAACATT
TATCAGGGCAGCAGAGACAGACCCAGGAATGGTACATCTTGCATTAGGATCTTCACCTTGTCGACCTCAA
GACATAGACTTCCATGTTCCATCTGAGTACTTAACGAACATTCACATTAGGGATAAGCTGGCTGCAATAA
AACTTGGCCGATATGGTGAAGACCTTCTCTTCTATCTCTATTACATGAATGGAGGAGACGTATTACAACT
TTTAGCTGCAGTGGAGCTTTTTAACCGTGATTGGAGATACCACAAAGAAGAACGAGTATGGATTACCAGG
GCACCAGGCATGGAGCCAACAATGAAAACCAATACCTATGAGAGGGGAACATATTACTTCTTTGACTGTC
TTAACTGGAGGAAAGTAGCTAAGGAGTTCCATCTGGAATATGACAAATTAGAAGAACGGCCTCACCTGCC
ATCCACCTTCAACTACAACCCTGCTCAGCAAGCCTTCTAACCGCGGGCCCGGGATCCACCGGATCTAGAT
AACTGATCATAATCAGCCATACCACATTTGTAGAGGTTTTACTTGCTTTAAAAAACCTCCCACACCTCCC
CCTGAACCTGAAACATAAAATGAATGCAATTGTTGTTGTTAACTTGTTTATTGCAGCTTATAATGGTTAC
AAATAAAGCAATAGCATCACAAATTTCACAAATAAAGCATTTTTTTCACTGCATTCTAGTTGTGGTTTGT
CCAAACTCATCAATGTATCTTAACGCGTAAATTGTAAGCGTTAATATTTTGTTAAAATTCGCGTTAAATT
TTTGTTAAATCAGCTCATTTTTTAACCAATAGGCCGAAATCGGCAAAATCCCTTATAAATCAAAAGAATA
GACCGAGATAGGGT
[37 nt withheld, positions 2745-2781]
AAAGAACGTGGACTCCAACGTCAAAGG
[49 nt withheld, positions 2809-2857]
T
[91 nt withheld, positions 2859-2949]
G
[124 nt withheld, positions 2951-3074]
CAGGTGGCACTTTTCGGGGAAATGTGCGCGGAACCCCTATTTGTTTATTTTTCTAAATACATTCAAATAT
GTATCCGCTCATGAGACAATAACCCTGATAAATGCTTCAATAATATTGAAAAAGGAAGAGTCCTGAGGCG
GAAAGAACCAGCTGTGGAATGTGTGTCAGTTAGGGTGTGGAAAGTCCCCAGGCTCCCCAGCAGGCAGAAG
TATGCAAAGCATGCATCTCAATTAGTCAGCAACCAGGTGTGGAAAGTCCCCAGGCTCCCCAGCAGGCAGA
AGTATGCAAAGCATGCATCTCAATTAGTCAGCAACCATAGTCCCGCCCCTAACTCCGCCCATCCCGCCCC
TAACTCCGCCCAGTTCCGCCCATTCTCCGCCCCATGGCTGACTAATTTTTTTTATTTATGCAGAGGCCGA
GGCCGCCTCGGCCTCTGAGCTATTCCAGAAGTAGTGAGGAGGCTTTTTTGGAGGCCTAGGCTTTTGCAAA
GATCGATCAAGAGACAGGATGAGGATCGTTTCGCATGATTGAACAAGATGGATTGCACGCAGGTTCTCCG
GCCGCTTGGGTGGAGAGGCTATTCGGCTATGACTGGGCACAACAGACAATCGGCTGCTCTGATGCCGCCG
TGTTCCGGCTGTCAGCGCAGGGGCGCCCGGTTCTTTTTGTCAAGACCGACCTGTCCGGTGCCCTGAATGA
ACTGCAAGACGAGGCAGCGCGGCTATCGTGGCTGGCCACGACGGGCGTTCCTTGCGCAGCTGTGCTCGAC
GTTGTCACTGAAGCGGGAAGGGACTGGCTGCTATTGGGCGAAGTGCCGGGGCAGGATCTCCTGTCATCTC
ACCTTGCTCCTGCCGAGAAAGTATCCATCATGGCTGATGCAATGCGGCGGCTGCATACGCTTGATCCGGC
TACCTGCCCATTCGACCACCAAGCGAAACATCGCATCGAGCGAGCACGTACTCGGATGGAAGCCGGTCTT
GTCGATCAGGATGATCTGGACGAAGAGCATCAGGGGCTCGCGCCAGCCGAACTGTTCGCCAGGCTCAAGG
CGAGCATGCCCGACGGCGAGGATCTCGTCGTGACCCATGGCGATGCCTGCTTGCCGAATATCATGGTGGA
AAATGGCCGCTTTTCTGGATTCATCGACTGTGGCCGGCTGGGTGTGGCGGACCGCTATCAGGACATAGCG
TTGGCTACCCGTGATATTGCTGAAGAGCTTGGCGGCGAATGGGCTGACCGCTTCCTCGTGCTTTACGGTA
TCGCCGCTCCCGATTCGCAGCGCATCGCCTTCTATCGCCTTCTTGACGAGTTCTTCTGAGCGGGACTCTG
GGGTTCGAAATGACCGACCAAGCGACGCCCAACCTGCCATCACGAGATTTCGATTCCACCGCCGCCTTCT
ATGAAAGGTTGGGCTTCGGAATCGTTTTCCGGGACGCCGGCTGGATGATCCTCCAGCGCGGGGATCTCAT
GCTGGAGTTCTTCGCCCACCCTAGGGGGAGGCTAACTGAAACACGGAAGGAGACAATACCGGAAGGAACC
CGCGCTATGACGGCAATAAAAAGACAGAATAAAACGCACGGTGTTGGGTCGTTTGTTCATAAACGCGGGG
TTCGGTCCCAGGGCTGGCACTCTGTCGATACCCCACCGAGACCCCATTGGGGCCAATACGCCCGCGTTTC
TTCCTTTTCCCCACCCCACCCCCCAAGTTCGGGTGAAGGCCCAGGGCTCGCAGCCAACGTCGGGGCGGCA
GGCCCTGCCATAGCCTCAGGTTACTCATATATACTTTAGATTGATTTAAAACTTCATTTTTAATTTAAAA
GGATCTAGGTGAAGATCCTTTTTGATAATCTCATGACCAAAATCCCTTAACGTGAGTTTTCGTTCCACTG
AGCGTCAGACCCCGTAGAAAAGATCAAAGGATCTTCTTGAGATCCTTTTTTTCTGCGCGTAATCTGCTGC
TTGCAAACAAAAAAACCACCGCTACCAGCGGTGGTTTGTTTGCCGGATCAAGAGCTACCAACTCTTTTTC
CGAAGGTAACTGGCTTCAGCAGAGCGCAGATACCAAATACTGTCCTTCTAGTGTAGCCGTAGTTAGGCCA
CCACTTCAAGAACTCTGTAGCACCGCCTACATACCTCGCTCTGCTAATCCTGTTACCAGTGGCTGCTGCC
AGTGGCGATAAGTCGTGTCTTACCGGGTTGGACTCAAGACGATAGTTACCGGATAAGGCGCAGCGGTCGG
GCTGAACGGGGGGTTCGTGCACACAGCCCAGCTTGGAGCGAACGACCTACACCGAACTGAGATACCTACA
GCGTGAGCTATGAGAAAGCGCCACGCTTCCCGAAGGGAGAAAGGCGGACAGGTATCCGGTAAGCGGCAGG
GTCGGAACAGGAGAGCGCACGAGGGAGCTTCCAGGGGGAAACGCCTGGTATCTTTATAGTCCTGTCGGGT
TTCGCCACCTCTGACTTGAGCGTCGATTTTTGTGATGCTCGTCAGGGGGGCGGAGCCTATGGAAAAACGC
CAGCAACGCGGCCTTTTTACGGTTCCTGGCCTTTTGCTGGCCTTTTGCTCACATGTTCTTTCCTGCGTTA
TCCCCTGATTCTGTGGATAACCGTATTACCGCCATGCAT
Features (pLannotate 1.2.2; 19 found; start..end, strand, type, name):
     61..364     +  enhancer       CMV enhancer: human cytomegalovirus immediate early enhancer
    365..568     +  promoter       CMV promoter: human cytomegalovirus (CMV) immediate early promoter
    564..597     +  LTR            5' LTR (truncated) (fragment): truncated 5' long terminal repeat (LTR) from HIV-1
    613..631     +  promoter       T7 promoter: promoter for bacteriophage T7 RNA polymerase
    665..730     +  CDS            N (fragment): REGN_LAMBD - Experimental evidence at protein level: Swiss-Prot protein existence level 1. Plays a role as a transcriptional antitermination factor that allows the virus to initiate its lytic phase. Activates expression of the delayed viral early genes by modifying host RNA polymerase (RNAP) into a form that is resistant to termination signals. This antitermination function requires the host NusA protein which serves to stabilize the interaction between antitermination protein N and host RNA polymerase. From Escherichia phage lambda (Bacteriophage lambda).
    755..781     +  CDS            3xHA (fragment): three tandem HA epitope tags
    787..805     +  misc_feature   MCS (fragment): multiple cloning site
    806..2347    +  CDS            CNOT2: CNOT2_HUMAN - Also known as CDC36, NOT2. Experimental evidence at protein level: Swiss-Prot protein existence level 1. Component of the CCR4-NOT complex which is one of the major cellular mRNA deadenylases and is linked to various cellular processes including bulk mRNA degradation, miRNA-mediated repression, translational repression during translational initiation and general transcription regulation. Additional complex functions may be a consequence of its influence on mRNA expression. Required for the CCR4- NOT complex structural integrity. Can repress transcription and may link the CCR4-NOT
   2350..2372    +  misc_feature   MCS (fragment): multiple cloning site
   2384..2468    +  CDS            large T antigen (fragment): large T antigen from SV40 (simian virus 40)
   2491..2612    +  polyA_signal   SV40 poly(A) signal: SV40 polyadenylation signal
   2646..3074    -  rep_origin     f1 ori (sequence partly withheld): f1 bacteriophage origin of replication; arrow indicates direction of (+) strand synthesis
   3101..3205    +  promoter       AmpR promoter: bla
   3207..3564    +  promoter       SV40 promoter: SV40 enhancer and early promoter
   3599..4393    +  CDS            NeoR/KanR: aminoglycoside phosphotransferase from Tn5; aph(3')-II (or nptII); confers resistance to neomycin, kanamycin, and G418 (Geneticin®)
   4414..4566    +  CDS            ble (fragment): BLE_KLEPN - Experimental evidence at protein level: Swiss-Prot protein existence level 1. Binding protein with a strong affinity to the bleomycin family of antibiotics. Binds to CL990; an antimitotic-antibiotic compound. From Klebsiella pneumoniae.
   4625..4672    +  polyA_signal   HSV TK poly(A) signal: herpes simplex virus thymidine kinase polyadenylation signal (Cole and Stacy, 1985)
   4763..4779    -  polyA_signal   bGH poly(A) signal (fragment): bovine growth hormone polyadenylation signal
   5001..5589    +  rep_origin     ori: high-copy-number ColE1/pMB1/pBR322/pUC origin of replication
