[The description below was written by a language model from this plasmid's Addgene catalogue record and pLannotate feature annotations shown in this document.]
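Description:
pLNHA-C1-HsNot2-del380-404_T is a 5.7 kb mammalian expression plasmid encoding a deletion mutant of NOT2, a subunit of the CCR4-NOT deadenylase complex. The backbone is recorded as unknown, but the feature layout (CMV enhancer/promoter, multiple cloning site remnants, SV40 poly(A) signal, f1 ori, a dual AmpR/SV40 promoter-driven NeoR/KanR cassette with HSV TK poly(A), and a high-copy pUC-type origin) is typical of a C1-style mammalian expression vector. It is propagated in E. coli under kanamycin selection, and the same aminoglycoside phosphotransferase gene, expressed from the SV40 promoter, could support G418 selection in mammalian cells.

The expression cassette places a short fragment of the bacteriophage lambda N protein, followed by an HA epitope, upstream of and apparently fused to the CNOT2 coding sequence. The lambda N peptide binds boxB RNA hairpins, so lambda N-HA fusions of this kind are typically used in tethering assays that recruit a protein to a boxB-containing reporter mRNA to test its effect on mRNA stability or translation. The HA tag allows detection or immunoprecipitation. The name indicates removal of residues 380–404, and the associated publication concerns the structure and assembly of the human NOT module, although the record does not state the purpose of this particular deletion.

The catalogue fields are inconsistent on species. The purpose, insert name and Entrez link refer to Drosophila Not2 (Rga), whereas the plasmid name, species field, the cited NCBI reference transcript and the feature annotation all point to human CNOT2, so the insert is most likely the human protein. Several small annotated fragments (HIV-1 LTR, large T antigen, ble, bGH poly(A)) appear to be incidental matches within backbone sequence rather than functional elements.
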