Addgene plasmid #147624: pLNHA-C1-HsNot2-del380-404_T
Purpose: Mammalian Expression of DmNot2-del380-404
Depositing lab: Elisa Izaurralde. Depositing organization: Max Planck Institute for Developmental Biology. Publication: Structure and assembly of the NOT module of the human CCR4-NOT complex. Boland A, Chen Y, Raisch T, Jonas S, Kuzuoglu-Ozturk D, Wohlbold L, Weichenrieder O, Izaurralde E. Nat Struct Mol Biol. 2013 Nov;20(11):1289-97. doi: 10.1038/nsmb.2681. Epub 2013 Oct 13. PubMed 24121232.
Backbone
  Vector backbone: Unknown
  Vector type: Mammalian Expression
Growth in bacteria
  Bacterial resistance: Kanamycin, 50 μg/mL
  Growth temperature: 37°C
  Growth strain: DH5alpha
  Copy number: High Copy
Gene/Insert
  Gene/Insert name: DmNot2-del380-404 (alt name: CNOT2)
  Species: H. sapiens (human)
  Entrez Gene: Rga (a.k.a. Dmel_CG2161, CG2138, CG2161, Dmel\CG2161, NOT2, Not2, RGA, l(3)03834, not2)
  Cloning method: Unknown
Terms and licenses: Academic/Nonprofit Terms; Industry Terms: Not Available to Industry
Depositor comments: ORF extracted from NCBI: NM_014515.5. Plasmids from this collection were made available to the research community and donated after the lab closed. Please note that the sequence provided by the depositing laboratory may be theoretical/predicted or based on Sanger sequencing results. There may be discrepancies between sequencing results obtained by Addgene and the depositor sequence. If an Addgene verified sequence is not available, please contact before placing your order to request that our lab fully sequence the plasmid.
How to cite: pLNHA-C1-HsNot2-del380-404_T was a gift from Elisa Izaurralde (Addgene plasmid # 147624 ; http://n2t.net/addgene:147624 ; RRID:Addgene_147624)
